Addgene plasmid #39065: MAST1
Purpose: Bacterial expression for structure determination; may not be full ORF
Depositing lab: Nicola Burgess-Brown. Depositing organization: University of Oxford.
Backbone
  Vector backbone: pNIC28-Bsa4
  Backbone manufacturer: SGC
  Vector type: Bacterial Expression
Growth in bacteria
  Bacterial resistance: Kanamycin, 50 μg/mL
  Growth temperature: 37°C
  Growth strain: Mach1
  Copy number: Low Copy
Gene/Insert
  Gene/Insert name: MAST1 (alt names: microtubule associated serine/threonine kinase 1; PDB:3PS4)
  Species: H. sapiens (human)
  Insert size (bp): 388
  Mutation: codon-optimized
  Entrez Gene: MAST1 (a.k.a. MCCCHCM, SAST)
  Tag / fusion protein: His Tev (N terminal on insert)
  Cloning method: Ligation Independent Cloning
  Sequencing primers: 5′ T7; 3′ T7-term
Terms and licenses: Academic/Nonprofit Terms; Industry Terms: Not Available to Industry
How to cite: MAST1 was a gift from Nicola Burgess-Brown (Addgene plasmid # 39065 ; http://n2t.net/addgene:39065 ; RRID:Addgene_39065)
