[The description below was written by a language model from this plasmid's Addgene catalogue record.]
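Description:
MAST1 is a bacterial expression plasmid built on the pNIC28-Bsa4 backbone from the SGC, a vector designed for ligation-independent cloning of protein fragments intended for structural work. It is maintained in E. coli under kanamycin selection and is recorded as low copy. The record does not list the origin of replication or name the promoter. The use of T7 and T7-terminator sequencing primers indicates that the insert sits between T7 promoter and terminator regions, an arrangement that normally drives expression in hosts supplying T7 RNA polymerase.

The insert is a codon-optimized segment of about 388 bp from human MAST1 (microtubule associated serine/threonine kinase 1). At that size it encodes only a small portion of the protein, consistent with the catalogue's caution that the clone may not be the full ORF. The record does not state which domain or residue range is covered, although it associates the construct with a deposited crystal structure (PDB 3PS4). The fragment carries an N-terminal His tag followed by a TEV protease site. This allows the recombinant protein to be captured by immobilized metal affinity chromatography, after which the tag can be cleaved off to leave a near-native polypeptide.

The stated purpose is bacterial production of the MAST1 fragment for structure determination. It would also suit other applications needing purified protein from this region, such as biophysical or binding studies. No feature table was provided, so element positions and additional backbone features cannot be confirmed from the record.
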