>Addgene plasmid #39065 | MAST1 | depositor partial sequence | sequence record 49123 | MAST1 sequence 388 bps
ATGCACCATCATCATCATCATTCTTCTGGTGTAGATCTGGGTACCGAGAACCTGTACTTCCAATCCATGC
GTAGCCCGATTACCATTCAGCGTAGCGGCAAAAAATATGGTTTTACCCTGCGTGCGATTCGCGTGTATAT
GGGCGATACCGATGTTTATAGCGTTCATCATATTGTTTGGCATGTGGAAGAAGGTGGTCCGGCGCAGGAA
GCGGGCCTGTGCGCGGGCGATCTGATTACCCATGTGAATGGTGAACCGGTGCATGGCATGGTTCATCCGG
AAGTGGTTGAACTGATTCTGAAAAGCGGTAATAAAGTGGCGGTGACCACCACCCCGTTTGAAAACACCCA
GAGCCTGGTTTGACAGTAAAGGTGGATACGGATCCGAA
