>Addgene plasmid #39065 | MAST1 | addgene partial sequence | sequence record 53255 | T7 5'-TAATACGACTCACTATAGGG-3'
ATTCCCTCTAGAATATTTTGTTTACTTTAGAAGGAGATATACATATGCACCATCATCATCATCATTCTTC
TGGTGTAGATCTGGGTACCGAGAACCTGTACTTCCAATCCATGCGTAGCCCGATTACCATTCAGCGTAGC
GGCAAAAAATATGGTTTTACCCTGCGTGCGATTCGCGTGTATATGGGCGATACCGATGTTTATAGCGTTC
ATCATATTGTTTGGCATGTGGAAGAAGGTGGTCCGGCGCAGGAAGCGGGCCTGTGCGCGGGCGATCTGAT
TACCCATGTGAATGGTGAACCGGTGCATGGCATGGTTCATCCGGAAGTGGTTGAACTGATTCTGAAAAGC
GGTAATAAAGTGGCGGTGACCACCACCCCGTTTGAAAACACCCAGAGCCTGGTTTGACAGTAAAGGTGGA
TACGGATCCGAATTCGAGCTCCGTCGACAAGCTTGCGGCCGCACTCGAGCACCACCACCACCACCACTGA
GATCCGGCTGCTAACAAAGCCCGAAAGGAAGCTGAGTTGGCTGCTGCCACCGCTGAGCAATAACTAGCAT
AACCCCTTGGGGCCTCTAAACGGGTCTTGAGGGGTTTTTTGCTGAAAGGAGGAACTATATCCGGATTGGC
GAATGGG
[124 nt withheld, positions 638-761]
C
[91 nt withheld, positions 763-853]
A
[46 nt withheld, positions 855-900]
TCGCCCTTTTGACGTTGGGAGTCCACGTTCTTTAATAGTGGAACTCTTGTTCCAAACTGGAACAACACTC
AACCCCTATCTCGGGTCTATTTC
